Addgene plasmid #97017: pEAHISPA4631
Purpose: Expressing Pseudomonas aeruginosa orf PA4631 protein
Depositing lab: Huanting Liu & James Naismith. Depositing organization: University of St. Andrews. Publication: The Scottish Structural Proteomics Facility: targets, methods and outputs. Oke M, Carter LG, Johnson KA, Liu H, McMahon SA, Yan X, Kerou M, Weikart ND, Kadi N, Sheikh MA, Schmelz S, Dorward M, Zawadzki M, Cozens C, Falconer H, Powers H, Overton IM, van Niekerk CA, Peng X, Patel P, Garrett RA, Prangishvili D, Botting CH, Coote PJ, Dryden DT, Barton GJ, Schwarz-Linek U, Challis GL, Taylor GL, White MF, Naismith JH. J Struct Funct Genomics. 2010 Jun;11(2):167-80. doi: 10.1007/s10969-010-9090-y. Epub 2010 Apr 24. PubMed 20419351.
Backbone
  Vector backbone: PEAHISTEV, modified from pDEST14
  Backbone manufacturer: BSRC, University of St Andrews
  Backbone size w/o insert (bp): 3705
  Total vector size (bp): 4731
  Modifications to backbone: none
Growth in bacteria
  Bacterial resistance: Ampicillin, 100 μg/mL
  Growth temperature: 37°C
  Growth strain: DH5alpha
  Growth instructions: Protein expression in DE3 strains
  Copy number: High Copy
Gene/Insert
  Gene/Insert name: Nucleoside-diphosphate-sugar epimerase (alt name: PA4631)
  Species: Pseudomonas aeruginosa
  Insert size (bp): 1026
  Mutation: none
  Promoter: T7
  Tag / fusion protein: N-ter TEV protease cleavable 6HIs (N terminal on backbone)
  Cloning method: Gateway Cloning
  Sequencing primers: 5′ T7 promoter; 3′ T7 terminator
Resource information
  A portion of this plasmid was derived from a plasmid made by: original
Terms and licenses: Academic/Nonprofit Terms; Industry Terms: Not Available to Industry
Depositor comments: Addgene's sequencing results found a P262S mutation in HQPRT. This mutation is not known to affect enzyme function.
How to cite: pEAHISPA4631 was a gift from Huanting Liu & James Naismith (Addgene plasmid # 97017 ; http://n2t.net/addgene:97017 ; RRID:Addgene_97017)
