[The description below was written by a language model from this plasmid's Addgene catalogue record and pLannotate feature annotations shown in this document.]
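Description:
pEAHISPA4631 is a bacterial expression plasmid for producing the Pseudomonas aeruginosa open reading frame PA4631, annotated as a nucleoside-diphosphate-sugar epimerase. It is built on pEAHISTEV, a derivative of the Gateway destination vector pDEST14, and the 1,026 bp insert is recorded as unmutated and introduced by Gateway cloning, giving a construct of about 4.7 kb. The plasmid is maintained in E. coli through a ColE1/pMB1-type origin and selected with ampicillin via the bla gene under its own promoter. An f1 phage origin, the pBR322 bom region and a rop coding sequence are also annotated. The catalogue lists the plasmid as high copy, although Rop normally acts to lower copy number.

Expression is driven by a T7 promoter followed by the phage T7 gene 10 ribosome binding site, so transcription depends on T7 RNA polymerase supplied by a DE3 lysogen host. Translation begins with a histidine tag (six residues per the catalogue; the annotation software matched it as a fragment of a longer His tag). A TEV protease recognition site follows, so the tag can be removed after affinity purification. The PA4631 coding region itself was not annotated but falls in the gap between the TEV site and the T7 terminator. The feature table also flags a second short His-like stretch and a SET1 fragment just upstream of the terminator; the catalogue does not mention these, and whether they are translated is not stated.

The depositor comment mentions a P262S change in "HQPRT", a name that does not match the listed insert, so its relevance to this construct is unclear. The plasmid originates from a structural proteomics effort, which fits its use for making recombinant protein for purification and structural study.
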