Features (pLannotate 1.2.2; 14 found; start..end, strand, type, name):
     12..440     +  rep_origin     f1 ori (sequence partly withheld): f1 bacteriophage origin of replication; arrow indicates direction of (+) strand synthesis
    493..597     +  promoter       AmpR promoter: bla
    598..1458    +  CDS            AmpR: β-lactamase; bla; confers resistance to ampicillin, carbenicillin, and related antibiotics
   1629..2217    +  rep_origin     ori: high-copy-number ColE1/pMB1/pBR322/pUC origin of replication
   2403..2542    -  misc_feature   bom: basis of mobility region from pBR322
   2644..2835    -  CDS            rop: Rop protein, which maintains plasmids at low copy number; rop
   2852..3232    +  CDS            YPB1_ECOLX: Protein predicted: Swiss-Prot protein existence level 4. From Escherichia coli.
   3344..3362    +  promoter       T7 promoter: promoter for bacteriophage T7 RNA polymerase
   3394..3416    +  RBS            RBS: efficient ribosome binding site from bacteriophage T7 gene 10 (Olins and Rangwala, 1989)
   3434..3453    +  CDS            8xHis (fragment): 8xHis affinity tag
   3475..3495    +  CDS            TEV site: tobacco etch virus (TEV) protease recognition and cleavage site
   4571..4588    +  CDS            9xHis (fragment): 9xHis affinity tag
   4598..4647    +  CDS            SET1 (fragment): solubility-enhancement tag derived from T7 phage gene 10B
   4655..4702    +  terminator     T7 terminator: transcription terminator for bacteriophage T7 RNA polymerase
>Addgene plasmid #97017 | pEAHISPA4631 | addgene full sequence | sequence record 190116 | Addgene NGS Result
TGGCGAATGGG
[124 nt withheld, positions 12-135]
C
[91 nt withheld, positions 137-227]
A
[49 nt withheld, positions 229-277]
CCTTTGACGTTGGAGTCCACGTTCTTT
[37 nt withheld, positions 305-341]
ACCCTATCTCGGTCTATTCTTTTGATTTATAAGGGATTTTGCCGATTTCGGCCTATTGGTTAAAAAATGA
GCTGATTTAACAAAAATTTAACGCGAATTTTAACAAAATATTAACGCTTACAATTTAGGTGGCACTTTTC
GGGGAAATGTGCGCGGAACCCCTATTTGTTTATTTTTCTAAATACATTCAAATATGTATCCGCTCATGAG
ACAATAACCCTGATAAATGCTTCAATAATATTGAAAAAGGAAGAGTATGAGTATTCAACATTTCCGTGTC
GCCCTTATTCCCTTTTTTGCGGCATTTTGCCTTCCTGTTTTTGCTCACCCAGAAACGCTGGTGAAAGTAA
AAGATGCTGAAGATCAGTTGGGTGCACGAGTGGGTTACATCGAACTGGATCTCAACAGCGGTAAGATCCT
TGAGAGTTTTCGCCCCGAAGAACGTTTTCCAATGATGAGCACTTTTAAAGTTCTGCTATGTGGCGCGGTA
TTATCCCGTATTGACGCCGGGCAAGAGCAACTCGGTCGCCGCATACACTATTCTCAGAATGACTTGGTTG
AGTACTCACCAGTCACAGAAAAGCATCTTACGGATGGCATGACAGTAAGAGAATTATGCAGTGCTGCCAT
AACCATGAGTGATAACACTGCGGCCAACTTACTTCTGACAACGATCGGAGGACCGAAGGAGCTAACCGCT
TTTTTGCACAACATGGGGGATCATGTAACTCGCCTTGATCGTTGGGAACCGGAGCTGAATGAAGCCATAC
CAAACGACGAGCGTGACACCACGATGCCTGCAGCAATGGCAACAACGTTGCGCAAACTATTAACTGGCGA
ACTACTTACTCTAGCTTCCCGGCAACAATTAATAGACTGGATGGAGGCGGATAAAGTTGCAGGACCACTT
CTGCGCTCGGCCCTTCCGGCTGGCTGGTTTATTGCTGATAAATCTGGAGCCGGTGAGCGTGGGTCTCGCG
GTATCATTGCAGCACTGGGGCCAGATGGTAAGCCCTCCCGTATCGTAGTTATCTACACGACGGGGAGTCA
GGCAACTATGGATGAACGAAATAGACAGATCGCTGAGATAGGTGCCTCACTGATTAAGCATTGGTAACTG
TCAGACCAAGTTTACTCATATATACTTTAGATTGATTTAAAACTTCATTTTTAATTTAAAAGGATCTAGG
TGAAGATCCTTTTTGATAATCTCATGACCAAAATCCCTTAACGTGAGTTTTCGTTCCACTGAGCGTCAGA
CCCCGTAGAAAAGATCAAAGGATCTTCTTGAGATCCTTTTTTTCTGCGCGTAATCTGCTGCTTGCAAACA
AAAAAACCACCGCTACCAGCGGTGGTTTGTTTGCCGGATCAAGAGCTACCAACTCTTTTTCCGAAGGTAA
CTGGCTTCAGCAGAGCGCAGATACCAAATACTGTCCTTCTAGTGTAGCCGTAGTTAGGCCACCACTTCAA
GAACTCTGTAGCACCGCCTACATACCTCGCTCTGCTAATCCTGTTACCAGTGGCTGCTGCCAGTGGCGAT
AAGTCGTGTCTTACCGGGTTGGACTCAAGACGATAGTTACCGGATAAGGCGCAGCGGTCGGGCTGAACGG
GGGGTTCGTGCACACAGCCCAGCTTGGAGCGAACGACCTACACCGAACTGAGATACCTACAGCGTGAGCT
ATGAGAAAGCGCCACGCTTCCCGAAGGGAGAAAGGCGGACAGGTATCCGGTAAGCGGCAGGGTCGGAACA
GGAGAGCGCACGAGGGAGCTTCCAGGGGGAAACGCCTGGTATCTTTATAGTCCTGTCGGGTTTCGCCACC
TCTGACTTGAGCGTCGATTTTTGTGATGCTCGTCAGGGGGGCGGAGCCTATGGAAAAACGCCAGCAACGC
GGCCTTTTTACGGTTCCTGGCCTTTTGCTGGCCTTTTGCTCACATGTTCTTTCCTGCGTTATCCCCTGAT
TCTGTGGATAACCGTATTACCGCCTTTGAGTGAGCTGATACCGCTCGCCGCAGCCGAACGACCGAGCGCA
GCGAGTCAGTGAGCGAGGAAGCGGAAGAGCGCCTGATGCGGTATTTTCTCCTTACGCATCTGTGCGGTAT
TTCACACCGCAATGGTGCACTCTCAGTACAATCTGCTCTGATGCCGCATAGTTAAGCCAGTATACACTCC
GCTATCGCTACGTGACTGGGTCATGGCTGCGCCCCGACACCCGCCAACACCCGCTGACGCGCCCTGACGG
GCTTGTCTGCTCCCGGCATCCGCTTACAGACAAGCTGTGACCGTCTCCGGGAGCTGCATGTGTCAGAGGT
TTTCACCGTCATCACCGAAACGCGCGAGGCAGCTGCGGTAAAGCTCATCAGCGTGGTCGTGAAGCGATTC
ACAGATGTCTGCCTGTTCATCCGCGTCCAGCTCGTTGAGTTTCTCCAGAAGCGTTAATGTCTGGCTTCTG
ATAAAGCGGGCCATGTTAAGGGCGGTTTTTTCCTGTTTGGTCACTGATGCCTCCGTGTAAGGGGGATTTC
TGTTCATGGGGGTAATGATACCGATGAAACGAGAGAGGATGCTCACGATACGGGTTACTGATGATGAACA
TGCCCGGTTACTGGAACGTTGTGAGGGTAAACAACTGGCGGTATGGATGCGGCGGGACCAGAGAAAAATC
ACTCAGGGTCAATGCCAGCGCTTCGTTAATACAGATGTAGGTGTTCCACAGGGTAGCCAGCAGCATCCTG
CGATGCAGATCCGGAACATAATGGTGCAGGGCGCTGACTTCCGCGTTTCCAGACTTTACGAAACACGGAA
ACCGAAGACCATTCATGTTGTTGCTCAGGTCGCAGACGTTTTGCAGCAGCAGTCGCTTCACGTTCGCTCG
CGTATCGGTGATTCATTCTGCTAACCAGTAAGGCAACCCCGCCAGCCTAGCCGGGTCCTCAACGACAGGA
GCACGATCATGCGCACCCGTGGCCAGGACCCAACGCTGCCCGAGATCTCGATCCCGCGAAATTAATACGA
CTCACTATAGGGAGACCACAACGGTTTCCCTCTAGAAATAATTTTGTTTAACTTTAAGAAGGAGATATAC
ATATGTCGTACTACCATCACCATCACCATCACGATTACGACATCCCAACGACCGAAAACCTGTATTTTCA
GGGCGCCATGAACGAACAGCCACTCTCACGCCCTGGAGCTCATGTGAAATACGCCGTACTCGGAGCCACC
GGCCTGCTGGGACATCACGCCGCGCGCGCCATCAGGGCCGCCGGTCACGATCTGGTGCTGATCCACCGTC
CTTCTTCGCAGATCCAGCGTCTCGCCTATCTGGAGCCCGAGTGCCGGGTCGCCGAGATGCTCGACCACGC
CGGCCTGGAACGCGCCCTGCGCGGCCTCGACGGGGTGATCTTCAGCGCCGGCTACTATCCTTCGCGGCCG
CGCCGCTGGCAGGAGGAAGTGGCCAGCGCGCTGGGCCAGACCAACCCGTTCTATGCCGCCTGCCTGCAGG
CCAGGGTGCCGCGCATCCTCTATGTCGGTTCGGCATATGCCATGCCCCGCCATCCCCAGGGACTACCGGG
CCACGAGGGGTTGTTCTACGACAGCCTGCCGAGCGGCAAGAGTTCCTACGTGCTGTGCAAATGGGCGCTC
GACGAGCAGGCCCGGGAGCAGGCGCGCAACGGCCTGCCGGTGGTGATCGGGATTCCCGGCATGGTACTCG
GCGAACTGGACATCGGCCCGACTACCGGGCGCGTGATCACCGCCATCGGCAATGGCGAGATGACCCACTA
CGTCGCCGGCCAGCGTAACGTCATCGATGCCGCCGAAGCCGGGCGCGGACTGCTGATGGCCCTTGAGCGC
GGGCGTATCGGCGAGCGCTACCTGCTCACCGGGCACAACCTGGAAATGGCCGACCTGACCCGGCGCATCG
CCGAGCTGCTCGGCCAGTCTGCGCCGCAGCCGATGTCGATGGCCATGGCTCGCGCGCTGGCCACCCTGGG
CCGCTTGCGCTACCGGGTCAGCGGCCAGTTGCCGCTGCTCGACGAAACCGCCATCGAGGTGATGGCTGGC
GGGCAGTTCCTCGATGGACGCAAGGCCCGCGAGGAACTCGGCTTCTTCTCCACCACCGCCCTCGACGACA
CCCTGCTGCGCGCCATCGACTGGTTCCGCGACAACGGCTATTTCAATGCCTGAGGATCCGAATTCGAGCT
CCGTCGACAAGCTTGCGGCCGCACTCGAGCACCACCACCACCACCACTGAGATCCGGCTGCTAACAAAGC
CCGAAAGGAAGCTGAGTTGGCTGCTGCCACCGCTGAGCAATAACTAGCATAACCCCTTGGGGCCTCTAAA
CGGGTCTTGAGGGGTTTTTTGCTGAAAGGAGGAACTATATCCGGAT
